Addgene plasmid #61837: PRK5-FLAG-Bag6ΔUBL
Purpose: express N-terminally FLAG tagged human Bag6 without UBL domain
Depositing lab: Yihong Ye. Depositing organization: National Institute of Diabetes & Digestive & Kidney Diseases (NIDDK). Publication: USP13 antagonizes gp78 to maintain functionality of a chaperone in ER-associated degradation. Liu Y, Soetandyo N, Lee JG, Liu L, Xu Y, Clemons WM Jr, Ye Y. Elife. 2014;3:e01369. doi: 10.7554/eLife.01369. Epub 2014 Jan 14. PubMed 24424410.
Backbone
  Vector backbone: pRK5
  Backbone size w/o insert (bp): 5204
  Total vector size (bp): 8325
  Vector type: Mammalian Expression
Growth in bacteria
  Bacterial resistance: Ampicillin, 100 μg/mL
  Growth temperature: 37°C
  Growth strain: Top10
  Copy number: High Copy
Gene/Insert
  Gene/Insert name: Bag6 (alt names: BCL2-associated athanogene 6; G3; BAT3; BAG-6; D6S52E)
  Species: H. sapiens (human)
  Insert size (bp): 3138
  GenBank ID: protein reference sequence P46379-1.
  Entrez Gene: BAG6 (a.k.a. BAG-6, BAT3, D6S52E, G3)
  Promoter: CMV
  Tag / fusion protein: FLAG (N terminal on insert)
  Cloning method: Restriction Enzyme; 5′ cloning site HindIII (not destroyed); 3′ cloning site XhoI (not destroyed)
  Sequencing primers: 5′ CGCAAATGGGCGGTAGGCGTG; 3′ CTCTAGCATTTAGGTGAC
Terms and licenses: Academic/Nonprofit Terms; Industry Terms: Not Available to Industry
Depositor comments: Please note that there are some discrepancies between Addgene's quality control sequences and the depositor's sequence. The depositor noted that these discrepancies do NOT affect plasmid function.
How to cite: PRK5-FLAG-Bag6ΔUBL was a gift from Yihong Ye (Addgene plasmid # 61837 ; http://n2t.net/addgene:61837 ; RRID:Addgene_61837)
