[The description below was written by a language model from this plasmid's Addgene catalogue record and pLannotate feature annotations shown in this document.]
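Description:
PRK5-FLAG-Bag6ΔUBL is a mammalian expression plasmid built on the pRK5 backbone for producing human BAG6 (also called BAT3) lacking its ubiquitin-like (UBL) domain, with a FLAG epitope at the N terminus. The roughly 3.1 kb insert was cloned between HindIII and XhoI sites, both retained. It sits downstream of the human cytomegalovirus immediate-early enhancer and promoter, followed by a fragment of CMV intron A and an SP6 promoter. In the annotated sequence the BAG6 fragment is followed by a bovine growth hormone polyadenylation signal. The FLAG tag is not called as a separate feature in the table, and a short fragment resembling an immunoglobulin heavy-chain signal sequence is annotated just upstream of the coding region; the record does not explain its significance. In bacteria the plasmid is maintained at high copy through a ColE1/pUC-type origin and selected with ampicillin via the β-lactamase gene.

The catalogue lists a total size of about 8.3 kb, whereas the full sequencing result is about 10.1 kb and carries elements not mentioned in the catalogue fields: an SV40 promoter-driven neomycin/kanamycin phosphotransferase cassette with an SV40 poly(A) signal, f1 and M13 phage origins, additional SV40 promoter and poly(A) copies, and lac-region remnants. The depositor acknowledges discrepancies between the quality-control and submitted sequences and states that they do not affect function. A second, shorter sequence record covers only the BAG6 insert. The construct suits transient expression of a UBL-deleted BAG6 for FLAG-based detection or immunoprecipitation. The associated publication concerns this chaperone's role in ER-associated degradation and its regulation by USP13 and gp78.
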