Features (pLannotate 1.2.2; 29 found; start..end, strand, type, name):
     14..393     +  enhancer       CMV enhancer: human cytomegalovirus immediate early enhancer
    394..597     +  promoter       CMV promoter: human cytomegalovirus (CMV) immediate early promoter
    733..776     +  intron         CMV intron (fragment): modified intron A from human cytomegalovirus
    828..846     +  promoter       SP6 promoter: promoter for bacteriophage SP6 RNA polymerase
    850..887     +  CDS            IgH signal sequence (fragment): signal sequence from the mouse immunoglobulin heavy chain variable region
    945..4067    +  CDS            BAG6 (fragment): BAG6_HUMAN - Also known as BAT3 From Homo sapiens (Human).
   4098..4116    -  promoter       SP6 promoter: promoter for bacteriophage SP6 RNA polymerase
   4142..4366    +  polyA_signal   bGH poly(A) signal: bovine growth hormone polyadenylation signal
   4370..4391    +  promoter       SV40 promoter (fragment): SV40 enhancer and early promoter
   4412..4840    +  rep_origin     f1 ori (sequence partly withheld): f1 bacteriophage origin of replication; arrow indicates direction of (+) strand synthesis
   4854..5183    +  promoter       SV40 promoter: SV40 enhancer and early promoter
   5250..6041    +  CDS            neo: KKA2_KLEPN - Also known as kan, nptII. Experimental evidence at protein level: Swiss-Prot protein existence level 1. Resistance to kanamycin, neomycin, paromomycin, ribostamycin, butirosin and gentamicin B. From Klebsiella pneumoniae.
   6065..6223    +  CDS            ble (fragment): BLE_KLEPN - Experimental evidence at protein level: Swiss-Prot protein existence level 1. Binding protein with a strong affinity to the bleomycin family of antibiotics. Binds to CL990; an antimitotic-antibiotic compound. From Klebsiella pneumoniae.
   6218..6339    +  polyA_signal   SV40 poly(A) signal: SV40 polyadenylation signal
   6358..6386    -  misc_feature   MCS (fragment): pUC18/19 multiple cloning site
   6408..6542    +  polyA_signal   SV40 poly(A) signal: SV40 polyadenylation signal
   6611..6968    +  promoter       SV40 promoter: SV40 enhancer and early promoter
   6987..7141    +  CDS            lacZα (fragment): LacZα fragment of β-galactosidase; lacZ fragment
   7147..7198    -  misc_feature   bom (fragment): basis of mobility region from pBR322
   7217..7597    +  rep_origin     M13 ori (sequence partly withheld): M13 bacteriophage origin of replication; arrow indicates direction of (+) strand synthesis
   7673..7722    -  misc_feature   bom (fragment): basis of mobility region from pBR322
   7824..7859    -  CDS            rop (fragment): Rop protein, which maintains plasmids at low copy number; rop
   7954..8058    +  promoter       AmpR promoter: bla
   8059..8919    +  CDS            AmpR: β-lactamase; bla; confers resistance to ampicillin, carbenicillin, and related antibiotics
   9090..9678    +  rep_origin     ori: high-copy-number ColE1/pMB1/pBR322/pUC origin of replication
   9861..9953    +  CDS            lacI (fragment): lac repressor; lacI; The lac repressor binds to the lac operator to inhibit transcription in E. coli. This inhibition can be relieved by adding lactose or isopropyl-β-D-thiogalactopyranoside (IPTG).
   9966..9987    +  protein_bind   CAP binding site: CAP binding activates transcription in the presence of cAMP. E. coli catabolite activator protein
  10002..10032   +  promoter       lac promoter: promoter for the E. coli lac operon
  10040..10056   +  protein_bind   lac operator: The lac repressor binds to the lac operator to inhibit transcription in E. coli. This inhibition can be relieved by adding lactose or isopropyl-β-D-thiogalactopyranoside (IPTG). lac repressor encoded by lacI
>Addgene plasmid #61837 | PRK5-FLAG-Bag6ΔUBL | addgene full sequence | sequence record 468003 | Addgene NGS Result
TTCGAGCTCGCCCGACATTGATTATTGACTAGTTATTAATAGTAATCAATTACGGGGTCATTAGTTCATA
GCCCATATATGGAGTTCCGCGTTACATAACTTACGGTAAATGGCCCGCCTGGCTGACCGCCCAACGACCC
CCGCCCATTGACGTCAATAATGACGTATGTTCCCATAGTAACGCCAATAGGGACTTTCCATTGACGTCAA
TGGGTGGAGTATTTACGGTAAACTGCCCACTTGGCAGTACATCAAGTGTATCATATGCCAAGTACGCCCC
CTATTGACGTCAATGACGGTAAATGGCCCGCCTGGCATTATGCCCAGTACATGACCTTATGGGACTTTCC
TACTTGGCAGTACATCTACGTATTAGTCATCGCTATTACCATGGTGATGCGGTTTTGGCAGTACATCAAT
GGGCGTGGATAGCGGTTTGACTCACGGGGATTTCCAAGTCTCCACCCCATTGACGTCAATGGGAGTTTGT
TTTGGCACCAAAATCAACGGGACTTTCCAAAATGTCGTAACAACTCCGCCCCATTGACGCAAATGGGCGG
TAGGCGTGTACGGTGGGAGGTCTATATAAGCAGAGCTCGTTTAGTGAACCGTCAGATCGCCTGGAGACGC
CATCCACGCTGTTTTGACCTCCATAGAAGACACCGGGACCGATCCAGCCTCCGCGGCCGGGAACGGTGCA
TTGGAACGCGGATTCCCCGTGCCAAGAGTGACGTAAGTACCGCCTATAGAGTCTATAGGCCCACCCCCTT
GGCTTCGTTAGAACGCGGCTACAATTAATACATAACCTTATGTATCATACACATACGATTTAGGTGACAC
TATAGAATAACATCCACTTTGCCTTTCTCTCCACAGGTGTCCACTCCCAGGTCCAACTGCACCTCGGTTC
TAAGCTTGCCGCCATGGATTACAAGGATGACGACGATAAGGCTCCTCCTCAGACTCACCTCCCTTCTGGG
GCATCTTCTGGGACGGGGTCTGCCTCAGCCACTCATGGTGGGGGATCCCCCCCTGGTACTCGGGGGCCTG
GGGCCTCTGTTCATGACCGGAATGCCAACAGCTATGTCATGGTTGGAACCTTCAATCTTCCTAGTGACGG
CTCTGCTGTGGATGTTCACATCAACATGGAACAGGCCCCGATTCAGAGTGAGCCCCGGGTACGGCTGGTG
ATGGCTCAGCACATGATCAGGGATATACAGACCTTACTATCCCGGATGGAGTGTCGAGGAGGGCCCCAAC
CGCAGCACAGTCAGCCGCCCCCGCAGCCACCGGCTGTGACCCCGGAGCCAGTAGCCTTGAGCTCTCAAAC
ATCAGAACCAGTTGAAAGTGAAGCACCTCCCCGGGAGCCCATGGAGGCAGAAGAAGTGGAGGAGCGTGCC
CCAGCCCAGAACCCGGAGCTCACTCCTGGCCCAGCCCCAGCGGGCCCAACACCTGCCCCGGAAACAAATG
CACCCAACCATCCTTCCCCTGCGGAGTATGTCGAGGTGCTCCAGGAGCTACAGCGGCTGGAGAGTCGCCT
CCAGCCCTTCTTGCAGCGCTACTACGAGGTTCTGGGTGCTGCTGCCACCACGGACTACAATAACAATCAC
GAGGGCCGGGAGGAGGATCAGCGGTTGATCAACTTGGTAGGGGAGAGCCTGCGACTGCTGGGCAACACCT
TTGTTGCACTGTCTGACCTGCGCTGCAATCTGGCCTGCACGCCCCCACGACACCTGCATGTGGTCCGGCC
TATGTCTCACTACACCACCCCCATGGTGCTCCAGCAGGCAGCCATTCCCATACAGATCAATGTGGGAACC
ACTGTGACCATGACAGGAAATGGGACTCGGCCCCCCCCAACCCCCAATGCAGAGGCACCTCCCCCTGGTC
CTGGGCAGGCCTCATCCGTGGCTCCGTCTTCTACCAATGTCGAGTCCTCAGCTGAGGGGGCTCCCCCGCC
AGGTCCAGCTCCCCCGCCAGCCACCAGCCACCCGAGGGTCATCCGGATTTCCCACCAGAGTGTGGAACCC
GTGGTCATGATGCACATGAACATTCAAGATTCTGGCACACAGCCTGGTGGTGTTCCGAGTGCTCCCACTG
GCCCCCTGGGACCCCCTGGTCATGGCCAAACCCTGGGACAGCAGGTGCCAGGCTTCCCAACAGCTCCAAC
CCGGGTGGTGATTGCCCGGCCCACTCCTCCACAGGCTCGGCCTTCCCATCCTGGAGGGCCCCCAGTCTCT
GGGACACTGCAGGGCGCCGGTCTGGGTACCAATGCCTCGTTGGCCCAGATGGTGAGCGGCCTTGTGGGGC
AGCTTCTTATGCAGCCAGTCCTTGTGGCTCAGGGGACCCCAGGCATGGCTCCACCGCCAGCCCCTGCCAC
TGCTTCTGCCAGTGCTGGCACCACCAACACAGCTACCACAGCTGGCCCCGCTCCTGGGGGGCCTGCCCAG
CCTCCACCCACCCCTCAACCCTCCATGGCTGATCTTCAGTTCTCTCAGCTTCTGGGGAACCTGCTAGGGC
CTGCAGGGCCAGGGGCTGGAGGGTCTGGTGTGGCTTCTCCCACCATCACTGTGGCGATGCCTGGTGTCCC
TGCCTTTCTCCAAGGCATGACTGACTTCTTGCAGGCAACACAGACAGCCCCTCCACCACCCCCACCTCCT
CCACCCCCACCACCTGCCCCAGAGCAGCAGACCATGCCCCCACCAGGCTCCCCTTCTGGTGGCGCAGGGA
GTCCTGGAGGCCTGGGTCTTGAGAGCCTGTCACCGGAGTTTTTTACCTCAGTGGTGCAGGGTGTGCTCAG
CTCCCTGCTGGGCTCCCTGGGGGCTCGGGCTGGCAGCAGTGAAAATATTGCTGCCTTCATACAACGCCTC
AGTGGATCCAGCAACATCTTTGAGCCTGGAGCTGATGGGGCCCTTGGATTCTTTGGGGCCTTGCTTTCTC
TTCTGTGCCAGAACTTCTCTATGGTGGACGTAGTGATGCTTCTCCATGGGCATTTCCAGCCACTACAACG
GCTCCAGCCCCAGCTGCGATCCTTCTTCCACCAGCACTACCTGGGTGGTCAGGAGCCCACACCCAGTAAC
ATCCGGATGGCAACCCACACATTGATCACGGGGCTAGAAGAGTATGTGCGGGAGAGTTTTTCCTTGGTGC
AGGTTCAGCCAGGTGTGGACATCATCCGGACAAACCTGGAATTTCTCCAAGAGCAGTTTAATAGCATTGC
TGCGCATGTGCTGCATTGCACAGATAGTGGATTTGGGGCCCGGTTGCTGGAGTTGTGTAACCAAGGCCTG
TTTGAATGCCTGGCCCTAAACCTGCACTGCTTGGGGGGACAGCAGATGGAGCTTGCTGCTGTTATCAATG
GCCGAATTCGTCGTATGTCTCGTGGGGTGAATCCCTCCTTGGTGAGCTGGCTGACCACTATGATGGGACT
GAGGCTTCAGGTGGTACTGGAGCACATGCCTGTAGGCCCTGATGCCATTCTCAGATACGTTCGCAGGGTT
GGTGATCCCCCCCAGCCACTTCCTGAGGAGCCAATGGAAGTTCAGGGAGCAGAAAGAGCTTCCCCTGAGC
CTCAGCGGGAGAATGCTTCCCCAGCCCCTGGAACAACAGCAGAAGAGGCCATGTCCCGAGGTCCACCTCC
TGCTCCTGAGGGGGGCTCCCGGGATGAACAGGATGGAGCTTCAGCTGAGACAGAACCTTGGGCAGCTGCA
GTCCCCCCAGAATGGGTCCCTATTATCCAGCAGGACATTCAGAGCCAGCGGAAGGTGAAACCGCAGCCCC
CTCTGAGTGATGCCTACCTCAGTGGTATGCCTGCCAAGAGACGCAAGACGATGCAGGGTGAGGGCCCCCA
GCTGCTTCTCTCAGAGGCTGTGAGCCGGGCAGCTAAGGCAGCCGGAGCTCGGCCCCTGACGAGCCCCGAG
AGCCTGAGCCGGGACCTGGAGGCACCAGAGGTTCAGGAGAGCTACAGGCAGCAGCTCCGGTCTGATATAC
AAAAACGACTGCAGGAAGACCCCAACTACAGTCCCCAGCGCTTCCCCAATGCCCAGCGGGCCTTTGCTGA
TGATCCTTAGCTCGAGCATGCATCTAGAGGGCCCTATTCTATAGTGTCACCTAAATGCTAGAGCTCGCTG
ATCAGCCTCGACTGTGCCTTCTAGTTGCCAGCCATCTGTTGTTTGCCCCTCCCCCGTGCCTTCCTTGACC
CTGGAAGGTGCCACTCCCACTGTCCTTTCCTAATAAAATGAGGAAATTGCATCGCATTGTCTGAGTAGGT
GTCATTCTATTCTGGGGGGTGGGGTGGGGCAGGACAGCAAGGGGGAGGATTGGGAAGACAATAGCAGGCA
TGCTGGGGATGCGGTGGGCTCTATGGCTTCTGAGGCGGAAAGAACCAGCTGGGGCTCTAGGGGGTATCCC
C
[124 nt withheld, positions 4412-4535]
C
[91 nt withheld, positions 4537-4627]
A
[49 nt withheld, positions 4629-4677]
CCTTTGACGTTGGAGTCCACGTTCTTT
[37 nt withheld, positions 4705-4741]
ACCCTATCTCGGTCTATTCTTTTGATTTATAAGGGATTTTGCCGATTTCGGCCTATTGGTTAAAAAATGA
GCTGATTTAACAAAAATTTAACGCGAATTAATTCTGTGGAATGTGTGTCAGTTAGGGTGTGGAAAGTCCC
CAGGCTCCCCAGCAGGCAGAAGTATGCAAAGCATGCATCTCAATTAGTCAGCAACCAGGTGTGGAAAGTC
CCCAGGCTCCCCAGCAGGCAGAAGTATGCAAAGCATGCATCTCAATTAGTCAGCAACCATAGTCCCGCCC
CTAACTCCGCCCATCCCGCCCCTAACTCCGCCCAGTTCCGCCCATTCTCCGCCCCATGGCTGACTAATTT
TTTTTATTTATGCAGAGGCCGAGGCCGCCTCTGCCTCTGAGCTATTCCAGAAGTAGTGAGGAGGCTTTTT
TGGAGGCCTAGGCTTTTGCAAAAAGCTCCCGGGAGCTTGTATATCCATTTTCGGATCTGATCAAGAGACA
GGATGAGGATCGTTTCGCATGATTGAACAAGATGGATTGCACGCAGGTTCTCCGGCCGCTTGGGTGGAGA
GGCTATTCGGCTATGACTGGGCACAACAGACAATCGGCTGCTCTGATGCCGCCGTGTTCCGGCTGTCAGC
GCAGGGGCGCCCGGTTCTTTTTGTCAAGACCGACCTGTCCGGTGCCCTGAATGAACTGCAGGACGAGGCA
GCGCGGCTATCGTGGCTGGCCACGACGGGCGTTCCTTGCGCAGCTGTGCTCGACGTTGTCACTGAAGCGG
GAAGGGACTGGCTGCTATTGGGCGAAGTGCCGGGGCAGGATCTCCTGTCATCTCACCTTGCTCCTGCCGA
GAAAGTATCCATCATGGCTGATGCAATGCGGCGGCTGCATACGCTTGATCCGGCTACCTGCCCATTCGAC
CACCAAGCGAAACATCGCATCGAGCGAGCACGTACTCGGATGGAAGCCGGTCTTGTCGATCAGGATGATC
TGGACGAAGAGCATCAGGGGCTCGCGCCAGCCGAACTGTTCGCCAGGCTCAAGGCGCGCATGCCCGACGG
CGAGGATCTCGTCGTGACCCATGGCGATGCCTGCTTGCCGAATATCATGGTGGAAAATGGCCGCTTTTCT
GGATTCATCGACTGTGGCCGGCTGGGTGTGGCGGACCGCTATCAGGACATAGCGTTGGCTACCCGTGATA
TTGCTGAAGAGCTTGGCGGCGAATGGGCTGACCGCTTCCTCGTGCTTTACGGTATCGCCGCTCCCGATTC
GCAGCGCATCGCCTTCTATCGCCTTCTTGACGAGTTCTTCTGAGCGGGACTCTGGGGTTCGAAATGACCG
ACCAAGCGACGCCCAACCTGCCATCACGAGATTTCGATTCCACCGCCGCCTTCTATGAAAGGTTGGGCTT
CGGAATCGTTTTCCGGGACGCCGGCTGGATGATCCTCCAGCGCGGGGATCTCATGCTGGAGTTCTTCGCC
CACCCCAACTTGTTTATTGCAGCTTATAATGGTTACAAATAAAGCAATAGCATCACAAATTTCACAAATA
AAGCATTTTTTTCACTGCATTCTAGTTGTGGTTTGTCCAAACTCATCAATGTATCTTATCATGTCTGTAT
ACCGTCGAGGATCCCCGGGTACCGAGCTCGAATTCAATCGATGGCCGCCATGGCCCAACTTGTTTATTGC
AGCTTATAATGGTTACAAATAAAGCAATAGCATCACAAATTTCACAAATAAAGCATTTTTTTCACTGCAT
TCTAGTTGTGGTTTGTCCAAACTCATCAATGTATCTTATCATGTCTGGATCGGGAATTAATTCGGCGCAG
CACCATGGCCTGAAATAACCTCTGAAAGAGGAACTTGGTTAGGTACCTTCTGAGGCGGAAAGAACCAGCT
GTGGAATGTGTGTCAGTTAGGGTGTGGAAAGTCCCCAGGCTCCCCAGCAGGCAGAAGTATGCAAAGCATG
CATCTCAATTAGTCAGCAACCAGGTGTGGAAAGTCCCCAGGCTCCCCAGCAGGCAGAAGTATGCAAAGCA
TGCATCTCAATTAGTCAGCAACCATAGTCCCGCCCCTAACTCCGCCCATCCCGCCCCTAACTCCGCCCAG
TTCCGCCCATTCTCCGCCCCATGGCTGACTAATTTTTTTTATTTATGCAGAGGCCGAGGCCGCCTCGGCC
TCTGAGCTATTCCAGAAGTAGTGAGGAGGCTTTTTTGGAGGCCTAGGCTTTTGCAAAAAGCTGTTAACAG
CTTGGCACTGGCCGTCGTTTTACAACGTCGTGACTGGGAAAACCCTGGCGTTACCCAACTTAATCGCCTT
GCAGCACATCCCCCTTTCGCCAGCTGGCGTAATAGCGAAGAGGCCCGCACCGATCGCCCTTCCCAACAGT
TGCGCAGCCTGAATGGCGAATGGCGCCTGATGCGGTATTTTCTCCTTACGCATCTGTGCGGTATTTCACA
CCGCATA
[142 nt withheld, positions 7199-7340]
C
[141 nt withheld, positions 7342-7482]
CCTTTGACGTTGGAGTCCACGTTCTTT
[37 nt withheld, positions 7510-7546]
ACCCTATCTCGGGCTATTCTTTTGATTTATAAGGGATTTTGCCGATTTCGGCCTATTGGTTAAAAAATGA
GCTGATTTAACAAAAATTTAACGCGAATTTTAACAAAATATTAACGTTTACAATTTTATGGTGCACTCTC
AGTACAATCTGCTCTGATGCCGCATAGTTAAGCCAGCCCCGACACCCGCCAACACCCGCTGACGCGCCCT
GACGGGCTTGTCTGCTCCCGGCATCCGCTTACAGACAAGCTGTGACCGTCTCCGGGAGCTGCATGTGTCA
GAGGTTTTCACCGTCATCACCGAAACGCGCGAGACGAAAGGGCCTCGTGATACGCCTATTTTTATAGGTT
AATGTCATGATAATAATGGTTTCTTAGACGTCAGGTGGCACTTTTCGGGGAAATGTGCGCGGAACCCCTA
TTTGTTTATTTTTCTAAATACATTCAAATATGTATCCGCTCATGAGACAATAACCCTGATAAATGCTTCA
ATAATATTGAAAAAGGAAGAGTATGAGTATTCAACATTTCCGTGTCGCCCTTATTCCCTTTTTTGCGGCA
TTTTGCCTTCCTGTTTTTGCTCACCCAGAAACGCTGGTGAAAGTAAAAGATGCTGAAGATCAGTTGGGTG
CACGAGTGGGTTACATCGAACTGGATCTCAACAGCGGTAAGATCCTTGAGAGTTTTCGCCCCGAAGAACG
TTTTCCAATGATGAGCACTTTTAAAGTTCTGCTATGTGGCGCGGTATTATCCCGTATTGACGCCGGGCAA
GAGCAACTCGGTCGCCGCATACACTATTCTCAGAATGACTTGGTTGAGTACTCACCAGTCACAGAAAAGC
ATCTTACGGATGGCATGACAGTAAGAGAATTATGCAGTGCTGCCATAACCATGAGTGATAACACTGCGGC
CAACTTACTTCTGACAACGATCGGAGGACCGAAGGAGCTAACCGCTTTTTTGCACAACATGGGGGATCAT
GTAACTCGCCTTGATCGTTGGGAACCGGAGCTGAATGAAGCCATACCAAACGACGAGCGTGACACCACGA
TGCCTGTAGCAATGGCAACAACGTTGCGCAAACTATTAACTGGCGAACTACTTACTCTAGCTTCCCGGCA
ACAATTAATAGACTGGATGGAGGCGGATAAAGTTGCAGGACCACTTCTGCGCTCGGCCCTTCCGGCTGGC
TGGTTTATTGCTGATAAATCTGGAGCCGGTGAGCGTGGGTCTCGCGGTATCATTGCAGCACTGGGGCCAG
ATGGTAAGCCCTCCCGTATCGTAGTTATCTACACGACGGGGAGTCAGGCAACTATGGATGAACGAAATAG
ACAGATCGCTGAGATAGGTGCCTCACTGATTAAGCATTGGTAACTGTCAGACCAAGTTTACTCATATATA
CTTTAGATTGATTTAAAACTTCATTTTTAATTTAAAAGGATCTAGGTGAAGATCCTTTTTGATAATCTCA
TGACCAAAATCCCTTAACGTGAGTTTTCGTTCCACTGAGCGTCAGACCCCGTAGAAAAGATCAAAGGATC
TTCTTGAGATCCTTTTTTTCTGCGCGTAATCTGCTGCTTGCAAACAAAAAAACCACCGCTACCAGCGGTG
GTTTGTTTGCCGGATCAAGAGCTACCAACTCTTTTTCCGAAGGTAACTGGCTTCAGCAGAGCGCAGATAC
CAAATACTGTTCTTCTAGTGTAGCCGTAGTTAGGCCACCACTTCAAGAACTCTGTAGCACCGCCTACATA
CCTCGCTCTGCTAATCCTGTTACCAGTGGCTGCTGCCAGTGGCGATAAGTCGTGTCTTACCGGGTTGGAC
TCAAGACGATAGTTACCGGATAAGGCGCAGCGGTCGGGCTGAACGGGGGGTTCGTGCACACAGCCCAGCT
TGGAGCGAACGACCTACACCGAACTGAGATACCTACAGCGTGAGCTATGAGAAAGCGCCACGCTTCCCGA
AGGGAGAAAGGCGGACAGGTATCCGGTAAGCGGCAGGGTCGGAACAGGAGAGCGCACGAGGGAGCTTCCA
GGGGGAAACGCCTGGTATCTTTATAGTCCTGTCGGGTTTCGCCACCTCTGACTTGAGCGTCGATTTTTGT
GATGCTCGTCAGGGGGGCGGAGCCTATGGAAAAACGCCAGCAACGCGGCCTTTTTACGGTTCCTGGCCTT
TTGCTGGCCTTTTGCTCACATGTTCTTTCCTGCGTTATCCCCTGATTCTGTGGATAACCGTATTACCGCC
TTTGAGTGAGCTGATACCGCTCGCCGCAGCCGAACGACCGAGCGCAGCGAGTCAGTGAGCGAGGAAGCGG
AAGAGCGCCCAATACGCAAACCGCCTCTCCCCGCGCGTTGGCCGATTCATTAATGCAGCTGGCACGACAG
GTTTCCCGACTGGAAAGCGGGCAGTGAGCGCAACGCAATTAATGTGAGTTAGCTCACTCATTAGGCACCC
CAGGCTTTACACTTTATGCTTCCGGCTCGTATGTTGTGTGGAATTGTGAGCGGATAACAATTTCACACAG
GAAACAGCTATGACATGATTACGAATTAA
