Features (pLannotate 1.2.2; 1 found; start..end, strand, type, name):
     22..3162    +  CDS            BAG6 (fragment): BAG6_HUMAN - Also known as BAT3 From Homo sapiens (Human).
>Addgene plasmid #61837 | PRK5-FLAG-Bag6ΔUBL | analyzer sequence | sequence record 101117
ATGGATTACAAGGATGACGACGATAAGGCTCCTCCTCAGACTCACCTCCCTTCTGGGGCATCTTCTGGGA
CGGGGTCTGCCTCAGCCACTCATGGTGGGGGATCCCCCCCTGGTACTCGGGGGCCTGGGGCCTCTGTTCA
TGACCGGAATGCCAACAGCTATGTCATGGTTGGAACCTTCAATCTTCCTAGTGACGGCTCTGCTGTGGAT
GTTCACATCAACATGGAACAGGCCCCGATTCAGAGTGAGCCCCGGGTACGGCTGGTGATGGCTCAGCACA
TGATCAGGGATATACAGACCTTACTATCCCGGATGGAGACTCTCCCCTACCTTCAGTGTCGAGGAGGGCC
CCAACCGCAGCACAGTCAGCCGCCCCCGCAGCCACCGGCTGTGACCCCGGAGCCAGTAGCCTTGAGCTCT
CAAACATCAGAACCAGTTGAAAGTGAAGCACCTCCCCGGGAGCCCATGGAGGCAGAAGAAGTGGAGGAGC
GTGCCCCAGCCCAGAACCCGGAGCTCACTCCTGGCCCAGCCCCAGCGGGCCCAACACCTGCCCCGGAAAC
AAATGCACCCAACCATCCTTCCCCTGCGGAGTATGTCGAGGTGCTCCAGGAGCTACAGCGGCTGGAGAGT
CGCCTCCAGCCCTTCTTGCAGCGCTACTACGAGGTTCTGGGTGCTGCTGCCACCACGGACTACAATAACA
ATCACGAGGGCCGGGAGGAGGATCAGCGGTTGATCAACTTGGTAGGGGAGAGCCTGCGACTGCTGGGCAA
CACCTTTGTTGCACTGTCTGACCTGCGCTGCAATCTGGCCTGCACGCCCCCACGACACCTGCATGTGGTC
CGGCCTATGTCTCACTACACCACCCCCATGGTGCTCCAGCAGGCAGCCATTCCCATACAGATCAATGTGG
GAACCACTGTGACCATGACAGGAAATGGGACTCGGCCCCCCCCAACTCCCAATGCAGAGGCACCTCCCCC
TGGTCCTGGGCAGGCCTCATCCGTGGCTCCGTCTTCTACCAATGTCGAGTCCTCAGCTGAGGGGGCTCCC
CCGCCAGGTCCAGCTCCCCCGCCAGCCACCAGCCACCCGAGGGTCATCCGGATTTCCCACCAGAGTGTGG
AACCCGTGGTCATGATGCACATGAACATTCAAGATTCTGGCACACAGCCTGGTGGTGTTCCGAGTGCTCC
CACTGGCCCCCTGGGACCCCCTGGTCATGGCCAAACCCTGGGACAGCAGGTGCCAGGCTTCCCAACAGCT
CCAACCCGGGTGGTGATTGCCCGGCCCACTCCTCCACAGGCTCGGCCTTCCCATCCTGGAGGGCCCCCAG
TCTCTGGGACACTGCAGGGCGCCGGTCTGGGTACCAATGCCTCGTTGGCCCAGATGGTGAGCGGCCTTGT
GGGGCAGCTTCTTATGCAGCCAGTCCTTGTGGCTCAGGGGACCCCAGGTATGGCTCCACCGCCAGCCCCT
GCCACTGCTTCTGCCAGTGCTGGCACCACCAACACAGCTACCACAGCTGGCCCCGCTCCTGGGGGGCCTG
CCCAGCCTCCACCCACCCCTCAACCCTCCATGGCTGATCTTCAGTTCTCTCAGCTTCTGGGGAACCTGCT
AGGGCCTGCAGGGCCAGGGGCTGGAGGGTCTGGTGTGGCTTCTCCCACCATCACTGTGGCGATGCCTGGT
GTCCCTGCCTTTCTCCAAGGCATGACTGACTTCTTGCAGGCAACACAGACAGCCCCTCCACCACCCCCAC
CTCCTCCACCCCCACCACCTGCCCCAGAGCAGCAGACCATGCCCCCACCAGGCTCCCCTTCTGGTGGCGC
AGGGAGTCCTGGAGGCCTGGGTCTTGAGAGCCTGTCACCGGAGTTTTTTACCTCAGTGGTGCAGGGTGTG
CTCAGCTCCCTGCTGGGCTCCCTGGGGGCTCGGGCTGGCAGCAGTGAAAGTATTGCTGCCTTCATACAAC
GCCTCAGTGGATCCAGCAACATCTTTGAGCCTGGAGCTGATGGGGCCCTTGGATTCTTTGGGGCCTTGCT
TTCTCTTCTGTGCCAGAACTTCTCTATGGTGGACGTAGTGATGCTTCTCCATGGGCATTTCCAGCCACTA
CAACGGCTCCAGCCCCAGCTGCGATCCTTCTTCCACCAGCACTACCTGGGTGGTCAGGAGCCCACACCCA
GTAACATCCGGATGGCAACCCACACATTGATCACGGGGCTAGAAGAGTATGTGCGGGAGAGTTTTTCCTT
GGTGCAGGTTCAGCCAGGTGTGGACATCATCCGGACAAACCTGGAATTTCTCCAAGAGCAGTTTAATAGC
ATTGCTGCGCATGTGCTGCATTGCACAGATAGTGGATTTGGGGCCCGGTTGCTGGAGTTGTGTAACCAAG
GCCTGTTTGAATGCCTGGCCCTAAACCTGCACTGCTTGGGGGGACAGCAGATGGAGCTTGCTGCTGTTAT
CAATGGCCGAATTCGTCGTATGTCTCGTGGGGTGAATCCCTCCTTGGTGAGCTGGCTGACCACTATGATG
GGACTGAGGCTTCAGGTGGTACTGGAGCACATGCCTGTAGGCCCTGATGCCATTCTCAGATACGTTCGCA
GGGTTGGTGATCCCCCCCAGCCACTTCCTGAGGAGCCAATGGAAGTTCAGGGAGCAGAAAGAGCTTCCCC
TGAGCCTCAGCGGGAGAATGCTTCCCCAGCCCCTGGAACAACAGCAGAAGAGGCCATGTCCCGAGGTCCA
CCTCCTGCTCCTGAGGGGGGCTCCCGGGATGAACAGGATGGAGCTTCAGCTGAGACAGAACCTTGGGCAG
CTGCAGTCCCCCCAGAATGGGTCCCTATTATCCAGCAGGACATTCAGAGCCAGCGGAAGGTGAAACCGCA
GCCCCCTCTGAGTGATGCCTACCTCAGTGGTATGCCTGCCAAGAGACGCAAGACGATGCAGGGTGAGGGC
CCCCAGCTGCTTCTCTCAGAGGCTGTGAGCCGGGCAGCTAAGGCAGCCGGAGCTCGGCCCCTGACGAGCC
CCGAGAGCCTGAGCCGGGACCTGGAGGCACCAGAGGTTCAGGAGAGCTACAGGCAGCAGCTCCGGTCTGA
TATACAAAAACGACTGCAGGAAGACCCCAACTACAGTCCCCAGCGCTTCCCCAATGCCCAGCGGGCCTTT
GCTGATGATCCTTAG
