>Addgene plasmid #61837 | PRK5-FLAG-Bag6ΔUBL | addgene partial sequence | sequence record 103698 | pMT2-F 5'-TTGCCTTTCTCTCCACAGGT-3'
AGCTTGCCGCCATGGATTACAAGGATGACGACGATAAGGCTCCTCCTCAGACTCACCTCCCTTCTGGGGC
ATCTTCTGGGACGGGGTCTGCCTCAGCCACTCATGGTGGGGGATCCCCCCCTGGTACTCGGGGGCCTGGG
GCCTCTGTTCATGACCGGAATGCCAACAGCTATGTCATGGTTGGAACCTTCAATCTTCCTAGTGACGGCT
CTGCTGTGGATGTTCACATCAACATGGAACAGGCCCCGATTCAGAGTGAGCCCCGGGTACGGCTGGTGAT
GGCTCAGCACATGATCAGGGATATACAGACCTTACTATCCCGGATGGAGTGTCGAGGAGGGCCCCAACCG
CAGCACAGTCAGCCGCCCCCGCAGCCACCGGCTGTGACCCCGGAGCCAGTAGCCTTGAGCTCTCAAACAT
CAGAACCAGTTGAAAGTGAAGCACCTCCCCGGGAGCCCATGGAGGCAGAAGAAGTGGAGGAGCGTGCCCC
AGCCCAGAACCCGGAGCTCACTCCTGGCCCAGCCCCAGCGGGCCCAACACCTGCCCCGGAAACAAATGCA
CCCAACCATCCTTCCCCTGCGGAGTATGTCGAGGTGCTCCAGGAGCTACAGCGGCTGGAGAGTCGCCTCC
AGCCCTTCTTGCAGCGCTACTACGAGGTTCTGGGTGCTGCTGCCACCACGGACTACAATAACAATCACGA
GGGCCGGGAGGAGGATCAGCGGTTGATCAACTTGGTAGGGGAGAGCCTGCGACTGCTGGGCAACACCTTT
GTTGCACTGTCTGACCTGCGCTGCAATCTGGCCTGCACGCCCCCACGACACCTGCATGTGGTCCGGCCTA
TGTCTCACTACACCACC
