>Addgene plasmid #61837 | PRK5-FLAG-Bag6ΔUBL | addgene partial sequence | sequence record 103870 | BGH-rev 5'-TAGAAGGCACAGTCGAGG-3'
AATAGGGCCCTCTAGATGCATGCTCGAGCTAAGGATCATCAGCAAAGGCCCGCTGGGCATTGGGGAAGCG
CTGGGGACTGTAGTTGGGGTCTTCCTGCAGTCGTTTTTGTATATCAGACCGGAGCTGCTGCCTGTAGCTC
TCCTGAACCTCTGGTGCCTCCAGGTCCCGGCTCAGGCTCTCGGGGCTCGTCAGGGGCCGAGCTCCGGCTG
CCTTAGCTGCCCGGCTCACAGCCTCTGAGAGAAGCAGCTGGGGGCCCTCACCCTGCATCGTCTTGCGTCT
CTTGGCAGGCATACCACTGAGGTAGGCATCACTCAGAGGGGGCTGCGGTTTCACCTTCCGCTGGCTCTGA
ATGTCCTGCTGGATAATAGGGACCCATTCTGGGGGGACTGCAGCTGCCCAAGGTTCTGTCTCAGCTGAAG
CTCCATCCTGTTCATCCCGGGAGCCCCCCTCAGGAGCAGGAGGTGGACCTCGGGACATGGCCTCTTCTGC
TGTTGTTCCAGGGGCTGGGGAAGCATTCTCCCGCTGAGGCTCAGGGGAAGCTCTTTCTGCTCCCTGAACT
TCCATTGGCTCCTCAGGAAGTGGCTGGGGGGGATCACCAACCCTGCGAACGTATCTGAGAATGGCATCAG
GGCCTACAGGCATGTGCTCCAGTACCACCTGAAGCCTCAGTCCCATCATAGTGGTCAGCCAGCTCACCAA
GGAGGGATTCACCCCACGAGACATACGACGAATTCGGCCATTGATAACAGCAGCAAGCTCCATCTGCTGT
CCCCCCAAGCAGTGCAGGTTTAGGGCCAGGCATTCAAACAGGCCTTGGTTACACAACTCCAG
